Addgene plasmid #71435: pcDNA3-RAGE
Purpose: mammalian expression of human RAGE
Depositing lab: Henri Huttunen. Depositing organization: University of Helsinki. Publication: Receptor for advanced glycation end products (RAGE)-mediated neurite outgrowth and activation of NF-kappaB require the cytoplasmic domain of the receptor but different downstream signaling pathways. Huttunen HJ, Fages C, Rauvala H. J Biol Chem. 1999 Jul 9;274(28):19919-24. PubMed 10391939.
Backbone
  Vector backbone: pcDNA3
  Backbone manufacturer: Invitrogen
  Total vector size (bp): 6640
  Vector type: Mammalian Expression
  Selectable markers: Neomycin (select with G418)
Growth in bacteria
  Bacterial resistance: Ampicillin, 100 μg/mL
  Growth temperature: 37°C
  Growth strain: DH5alpha
  Copy number: High Copy
Gene/Insert
  Gene/Insert name: RAGE (alt names: Receptor for Advanced Glycation End Products; advanced glycosylation end product-specific receptor)
  Species: H. sapiens (human)
  Entrez Gene: AGER (a.k.a. RAGE, SCARJ1, sRAGE)
  Promoter: CMV
  Cloning method: Restriction Enzyme; 5′ cloning site EcoRI (not destroyed); 3′ cloning site SalI/XhoI (destroyed during cloning)
  Sequencing primers: 5′ CMV-F; 3′ BGHrev
Terms and licenses: Academic/Nonprofit Terms; Industry Terms: Not Available to Industry
How to cite: pcDNA3-RAGE was a gift from Henri Huttunen (Addgene plasmid # 71435 ; http://n2t.net/addgene:71435 ; RRID:Addgene_71435)
