[The description below was written by a language model from this plasmid's Addgene catalogue record and pLannotate feature annotations shown in this document.]
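Description:
pcDNA3-RAGE is a mammalian expression plasmid built on the Invitrogen pcDNA3 backbone and carrying the human receptor for advanced glycation end products (RAGE, gene symbol AGER). It is propagated in E. coli as a high-copy plasmid through a ColE1/pUC-type origin and selected with ampicillin via the β-lactamase gene. An f1 origin is also present, which in principle allows production of single-stranded DNA. The catalogue lists a total size of 6640 bp, whereas the sequenced record behind the feature table is 6,742 nt, a small discrepancy the record does not explain.

The AGER coding sequence is annotated as a single open reading frame of about 1.2 kb. It was inserted by restriction cloning at an intact EcoRI site on the 5′ side, and the 3′ junction is a destroyed SalI/XhoI fusion. No epitope tag or reporter is annotated. Transcription is driven by the human cytomegalovirus immediate early enhancer and promoter and terminated by the bovine growth hormone polyadenylation signal. T7 and SP6 promoters flank the insert, which is standard in this backbone and can support in vitro transcription in either direction. A separate cassette places the neomycin phosphotransferase gene under the SV40 early promoter with an SV40 polyadenylation signal, so stably transfected mammalian cells can be selected with G418. The short HIV-1 LTR, ble, lacI and bom fragments in the table are probably incidental annotation matches to backbone sequence rather than functional elements.

The stated purpose is mammalian expression of human RAGE. The associated publication studied RAGE-mediated neurite outgrowth and NF-κB activation and their dependence on the receptor's cytoplasmic domain, so the plasmid suits transient or stable expression of the receptor for this kind of signalling work.
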