Features (pLannotate 1.2.2; 21 found; start..end, strand, type, name):
      1..380     +  enhancer       CMV enhancer: human cytomegalovirus immediate early enhancer
    381..584     +  promoter       CMV promoter: human cytomegalovirus (CMV) immediate early promoter
    580..613     +  LTR            5' LTR (truncated) (fragment): truncated 5' long terminal repeat (LTR) from HIV-1
    629..647     +  promoter       T7 promoter: promoter for bacteriophage T7 RNA polymerase
    716..1927    +  CDS            AGER: RAGE_HUMAN - Also known as RAGE. Experimental evidence at protein level: Swiss-Prot protein existence level 1. Mediates interactions of advanced glycosylation end products (AGE). These are nonenzymatically glycosylated proteins which accumulate in vascular tissue in aging and at an accelerated rate in diabetes. Acts as a mediator of both acute and chronic vascular inflammation in conditions such as atherosclerosis and in particular as a complication of diabetes. AGE/RAGE signaling plays an important role in regulating the production/expression of TNF-alpha, oxidative stress, and endothelial dy
   2061..2079    -  promoter       SP6 promoter: promoter for bacteriophage SP6 RNA polymerase
   2105..2329    +  polyA_signal   bGH poly(A) signal: bovine growth hormone polyadenylation signal
   2333..2354    +  promoter       SV40 promoter (fragment): SV40 enhancer and early promoter
   2375..2803    +  rep_origin     f1 ori (sequence partly withheld): f1 bacteriophage origin of replication; arrow indicates direction of (+) strand synthesis
   2817..3146    +  promoter       SV40 promoter: SV40 enhancer and early promoter
   3213..4004    +  CDS            neo: KKA2_KLEPN - Also known as kan, nptII. Experimental evidence at protein level: Swiss-Prot protein existence level 1. Resistance to kanamycin, neomycin, paromomycin, ribostamycin, butirosin and gentamicin B. From Klebsiella pneumoniae.
   4028..4186    +  CDS            ble (fragment): BLE_KLEPN - Experimental evidence at protein level: Swiss-Prot protein existence level 1. Binding protein with a strong affinity to the bleomycin family of antibiotics. Binds to CL990; an antimitotic-antibiotic compound. From Klebsiella pneumoniae.
   4181..4302    +  polyA_signal   SV40 poly(A) signal: SV40 polyadenylation signal
   4375..4391    -  protein_bind   lac operator: The lac repressor binds to the lac operator to inhibit transcription in E. coli. This inhibition can be relieved by adding lactose or isopropyl-β-D-thiogalactopyranoside (IPTG). lac repressor encoded by lacI
   4399..4429    -  promoter       lac promoter: promoter for the E. coli lac operon
   4444..4465    -  protein_bind   CAP binding site: CAP binding activates transcription in the presence of cAMP. E. coli catabolite activator protein
   4478..4570    -  CDS            lacI (fragment): lac repressor; lacI; The lac repressor binds to the lac operator to inhibit transcription in E. coli. This inhibition can be relieved by adding lactose or isopropyl-β-D-thiogalactopyranoside (IPTG).
   4753..5341    -  rep_origin     ori: high-copy-number ColE1/pMB1/pBR322/pUC origin of replication
   5512..6372    -  CDS            AmpR: β-lactamase; bla; confers resistance to ampicillin, carbenicillin, and related antibiotics
   6373..6477    -  promoter       AmpR promoter: bla
   6536..6588    -  misc_feature   bom (fragment): basis of mobility region from pBR322
>Addgene plasmid #71435 | pcDNA3-­RAGE | addgene full sequence | sequence record 245658 | Addgene NGS Result
GACATTGATTATTGACTAGTTATTAATAGTAATCAATTACGGGGTCATTAGTTCATAGCCCATATATGGA
GTTCCGCGTTACATAACTTACGGTAAATGGCCCGCCTGGCTGACCGCCCAACGACCCCCGCCCATTGACG
TCAATAATGACGTATGTTCCCATAGTAACGCCAATAGGGACTTTCCATTGACGTCAATGGGTGGAGTATT
TACGGTAAACTGCCCACTTGGCAGTACATCAAGTGTATCATATGCCAAGTACGCCCCCTATTGACGTCAA
TGACGGTAAATGGCCCGCCTGGCATTATGCCCAGTACATGACCTTATGGGACTTTCCTACTTGGCAGTAC
ATCTACGTATTAGTCATCGCTATTACCATGGTGATGCGGTTTTGGCAGTACATCAATGGGCGTGGATAGC
GGTTTGACTCACGGGGATTTCCAAGTCTCCACCCCATTGACGTCAATGGGAGTTTGTTTTGGCACCAAAA
TCAACGGGACTTTCCAAAATGTCGTAACAACTCCGCCCCATTGACGCAAATGGGCGGTAGGCGTGTACGG
TGGGAGGTCTATATAAGCAGAGCTCTCTGGCTAACTAGAGAACCCACTGCTTACTGGCTTATCGAAATTA
ATACGACTCACTATAGGGAGACCCAAGCTTGGTACCGAGCTCGGATCCACTAGTAACGGCCGCCAGTGTG
CTGGAATTCGGCTTGATGGCAGCCGGAACAGCAGTTGGAGCCTGGGTGCTGGTCCTCAGTCTGTGGGGGG
CAGTAGTAGGTGCTCAAAACATCACAGCCCGGATTGGCGAGCCACTGGTGCTGAAGTGTAAGGGGGCCCC
CAAGAAACCACCCCAGCGGCTGGAATGGAAACTGAACACAGGCCGGACAGAAGCTTGGAAGGTCCTGTCT
CCCCAGGGAGGAGGCCCCTGGGACAGTGTGGCTCGTGTCCTTCCCAACGGCTCCCTCTTCCTTCCGGCTG
TCGGGATCCAGGATGAGGGGATTTTCCGGTGCCAGGCAATGAACAGGAATGGAAAGGAGACCAAGTCCAA
CTACCGAGTCCGTGTCTACCAGATTCCTGGGAAGCCAGAAATTGTAGATTCTGCCTCTGAACTCACGGCT
GGTGTTCCCAATAAGGTGGGGACATGTGTGTCAGAGGGAAGCTACCCTGCAGGGACTCTTAGCTGGCACT
TGGATGGGAAGCCCCTGGTGCCTAATGAGAAGGGAGTATCTGTGAAGGAACAGACCAGGAGACACCCTGA
GACAGGGCTCTTCACACTGCAGTCGGAGCTAATGGTGACCCCAGCCCGGGGAGGAGATCCCCGTCCCACC
TTCTCCTGTAGCTTCAGCCCAGGCCTTCCCCGACACCGGGCCTTGCGCACAGCCCCCATCCAGCCCCGTG
TCTGGGAGCCTGTGCCTCTGGAGGAGGTCCAATTGGTGGTGGAGCCAGAAGGTGGAGCAGTAGCTCCTGG
TGGAACCGTAACCCTGACCTGTGAAGTCCCTGCCCAGCCCTCTCCTCAAATCCACTGGATGAAGGATGGT
GTGCCCTTGCCCCTTCCCCCCAGCCCTGTGCTGATCCTCCCTGAGATAGGGCCTCAGGACCAGGGAACCT
ACAGCTGTGTGGCCACCCATTCCAGCCACGGGCCCCAGGAAAGCCGTGCTGTCAGCATCAGCATCATCGA
ACCAGGCGAGGAGGGGCCAACTGCAGGCTCTGTGGGAGGATCAGGGCTGGGAACTCTAGCCCTGGCCCTG
GGGATCCTGGGAGGCCTGGGGACAGCCGCCCTGCTCATTGGGGTCATCTTGTGGCAAAGGCGGCAACGCC
GAGGAGAGGAGAGGAAGGCCCCAGAAAACCAGGAGGAAGAGGAGGAGCGTGCAGAACTGAATCAGTCGGA
GGAACCTGAGGCAGGCGAGAGTAGTACTGGAGGGCCTTGAGGGGCCCACAGACAGATCCCATCCATCAGC
TCCCTTTTCTTTTTCCCTTGAACTGTTCTGGCCTCAAGCCGAATTCTGCAGATATCCATCACACTGGCGG
CCGCTCGAGCATGCATCTAGAGGGCCCTATTCTATAGTGTCACCTAAATGCTAGAGCTCGCTGATCAGCC
TCGACTGTGCCTTCTAGTTGCCAGCCATCTGTTGTTTGCCCCTCCCCCGTGCCTTCCTTGACCCTGGAAG
GTGCCACTCCCACTGTCCTTTCCTAATAAAATGAGGAAATTGCATCGCATTGTCTGAGTAGGTGTCATTC
TATTCTGGGGGGTGGGGTGGGGCAGGACAGCAAGGGGGAGGATTGGGAAGACAATAGCAGGCATGCTGGG
GATGCGGTGGGCTCTATGGCTTCTGAGGCGGAAAGAACCAGCTGGGGCTCTAGGGGGTATCCCC
[124 nt withheld, positions 2375-2498]
C
[91 nt withheld, positions 2500-2590]
A
[49 nt withheld, positions 2592-2640]
CCTTTGACGTTGGAGTCCACGTTCTTT
[37 nt withheld, positions 2668-2704]
ACCCTATCTCGGTCTATTCTTTTGATTTATAAGGGATTTTGCCGATTTCGGCCTATTGGTTAAAAAATGA
GCTGATTTAACAAAAATTTAACGCGAATTAATTCTGTGGAATGTGTGTCAGTTAGGGTGTGGAAAGTCCC
CAGGCTCCCCAGCAGGCAGAAGTATGCAAAGCATGCATCTCAATTAGTCAGCAACCAGGTGTGGAAAGTC
CCCAGGCTCCCCAGCAGGCAGAAGTATGCAAAGCATGCATCTCAATTAGTCAGCAACCATAGTCCCGCCC
CTAACTCCGCCCATCCCGCCCCTAACTCCGCCCAGTTCCGCCCATTCTCCGCCCCATGGCTGACTAATTT
TTTTTATTTATGCAGAGGCCGAGGCCGCCTCTGCCTCTGAGCTATTCCAGAAGTAGTGAGGAGGCTTTTT
TGGAGGCCTAGGCTTTTGCAAAAAGCTCCCGGGAGCTTGTATATCCATTTTCGGATCTGATCAAGAGACA
GGATGAGGATCGTTTCGCATGATTGAACAAGATGGATTGCACGCAGGTTCTCCGGCCGCTTGGGTGGAGA
GGCTATTCGGCTATGACTGGGCACAACAGACAATCGGCTGCTCTGATGCCGCCGTGTTCCGGCTGTCAGC
GCAGGGGCGCCCGGTTCTTTTTGTCAAGACCGACCTGTCCGGTGCCCTGAATGAACTGCAGGACGAGGCA
GCGCGGCTATCGTGGCTGGCCACGACGGGCGTTCCTTGCGCAGCTGTGCTCGACGTTGTCACTGAAGCGG
GAAGGGACTGGCTGCTATTGGGCGAAGTGCCGGGGCAGGATCTCCTGTCATCTCACCTTGCTCCTGCCGA
GAAAGTATCCATCATGGCTGATGCAATGCGGCGGCTGCATACGCTTGATCCGGCTACCTGCCCATTCGAC
CACCAAGCGAAACATCGCATCGAGCGAGCACGTACTCGGATGGAAGCCGGTCTTGTCGATCAGGATGATC
TGGACGAAGAGCATCAGGGGCTCGCGCCAGCCGAACTGTTCGCCAGGCTCAAGGCGCGCATGCCCGACGG
CGAGGATCTCGTCGTGACCCATGGCGATGCCTGCTTGCCGAATATCATGGTGGAAAATGGCCGCTTTTCT
GGATTCATCGACTGTGGCCGGCTGGGTGTGGCGGACCGCTATCAGGACATAGCGTTGGCTACCCGTGATA
TTGCTGAAGAGCTTGGCGGCGAATGGGCTGACCGCTTCCTCGTGCTTTACGGTATCGCCGCTCCCGATTC
GCAGCGCATCGCCTTCTATCGCCTTCTTGACGAGTTCTTCTGAGCGGGACTCTGGGGTTCGAAATGACCG
ACCAAGCGACGCCCAACCTGCCATCACGAGATTTCGATTCCACCGCCGCCTTCTATGAAAGGTTGGGCTT
CGGAATCGTTTTCCGGGACGCCGGCTGGATGATCCTCCAGCGCGGGGATCTCATGCTGGAGTTCTTCGCC
CACCCCAACTTGTTTATTGCAGCTTATAATGGTTACAAATAAAGCAATAGCATCACAAATTTCACAAATA
AAGCATTTTTTTCACTGCATTCTAGTTGTGGTTTGTCCAAACTCATCAATGTATCTTATCATGTCTGTAT
ACCGTCGACCTCTAGCTAGAGCTTGGCGTAATCATGGTCATAGCTGTTTCCTGTGTGAAATTGTTATCCG
CTCACAATTCCACACAACATACGAGCCGGAAGCATAAAGTGTAAAGCCTGGGGTGCCTAATGAGTGAGCT
AACTCACATTAATTGCGTTGCGCTCACTGCCCGCTTTCCAGTCGGGAAACCTGTCGTGCCAGCTGCATTA
ATGAATCGGCCAACGCGCGGGGAGAGGCGGTTTGCGTATTGGGCGCTCTTCCGCTTCCTCGCTCACTGAC
TCGCTGCGCTCGGTCGTTCGGCTGCGGCGAGCGGTATCAGCTCACTCAAAGGCGGTAATACGGTTATCCA
CAGAATCAGGGGATAACGCAGGAAAGAACATGTGAGCAAAAGGCCAGCAAAAGGCCAGGAACCGTAAAAA
GGCCGCGTTGCTGGCGTTTTTCCATAGGCTCCGCCCCCCTGACGAGCATCACAAAAATCGACGCTCAAGT
CAGAGGTGGCGAAACCCGACAGGACTATAAAGATACCAGGCGTTTCCCCCTGGAAGCTCCCTCGTGCGCT
CTCCTGTTCCGACCCTGCCGCTTACCGGATACCTGTCCGCCTTTCTCCCTTCGGGAAGCGTGGCGCTTTC
TCATAGCTCACGCTGTAGGTATCTCAGTTCGGTGTAGGTCGTTCGCTCCAAGCTGGGCTGTGTGCACGAA
CCCCCCGTTCAGCCCGACCGCTGCGCCTTATCCGGTAACTATCGTCTTGAGTCCAACCCGGTAAGACACG
ACTTATCGCCACTGGCAGCAGCCACTGGTAACAGGATTAGCAGAGCGAGGTATGTAGGCGGTGCTACAGA
GTTCTTGAAGTGGTGGCCTAACTACGGCTACACTAGAAGAACAGTATTTGGTATCTGCGCTCTGCTGAAG
CCAGTTACCTTCGGAAAAAGAGTTGGTAGCTCTTGATCCGGCAAACAAACCACCGCTGGTAGCGGTGGTT
TTTTTGTTTGCAAGCAGCAGATTACGCGCAGAAAAAAAGGATCTCAAGAAGATCCTTTGATCTTTTCTAC
GGGGTCTGACGCTCAGTGGAACGAAAACTCACGTTAAGGGATTTTGGTCATGAGATTATCAAAAAGGATC
TTCACCTAGATCCTTTTAAATTAAAAATGAAGTTTTAAATCAATCTAAAGTATATATGAGTAAACTTGGT
CTGACAGTTACCAATGCTTAATCAGTGAGGCACCTATCTCAGCGATCTGTCTATTTCGTTCATCCATAGT
TGCCTGACTCCCCGTCGTGTAGATAACTACGATACGGGAGGGCTTACCATCTGGCCCCAGTGCTGCAATG
ATACCGCGAGACCCACGCTCACCGGCTCCAGATTTATCAGCAATAAACCAGCCAGCCGGAAGGGCCGAGC
GCAGAAGTGGTCCTGCAACTTTATCCGCCTCCATCCAGTCTATTAATTGTTGCCGGGAAGCTAGAGTAAG
TAGTTCGCCAGTTAATAGTTTGCGCAACGTTGTTGCCATTGCTACAGGCATCGTGGTGTCACGCTCGTCG
TTTGGTATGGCTTCATTCAGCTCCGGTTCCCAACGATCAAGGCGAGTTACATGATCCCCCATGTTGTGCA
AAAAAGCGGTTAGCTCCTTCGGTCCTCCGATCGTTGTCAGAAGTAAGTTGGCCGCAGTGTTATCACTCAT
GGTTATGGCAGCACTGCATAATTCTCTTACTGTCATGCCATCCGTAAGATGCTTTTCTGTGACTGGTGAG
TACTCAACCAAGTCATTCTGAGAATAGTGTATGCGGCGACCGAGTTGCTCTTGCCCGGCGTCAATACGGG
ATAATACCGCGCCACATAGCAGAACTTTAAAAGTGCTCATCATTGGAAAACGTTCTTCGGGGCGAAAACT
CTCAAGGATCTTACCGCTGTTGAGATCCAGTTCGATGTAACCCACTCGTGCACCCAACTGATCTTCAGCA
TCTTTTACTTTCACCAGCGTTTCTGGGTGAGCAAAAACAGGAAGGCAAAATGCCGCAAAAAAGGGAATAA
GGGCGACACGGAAATGTTGAATACTCATACTCTTCCTTTTTCAATATTATTGAAGCATTTATCAGGGTTA
TTGTCTCATGAGCGGATACATATTTGAATGTATTTAGAAAAATAAACAAATAGGGGTTCCGCGCACATTT
CCCCGAAAAGTGCCACCTGACGTCGACGGATCGGGAGATCTCCCGATCCCCTATGGTGCACTCTCAGTAC
AATCTGCTCTGATGCCGCATAGTTAAGCCAGTATCTGCTCCCTGCTTGTGTGTTGGAGGTCGCTGAGTAG
TGCGCGAGCAAAATTTAAGCTACAACAAGGCAAGGCTTGACCGACAATTGCATGAAGAATCTGCTTAGGG
TTAGGCGTTTTGCGCTGCTTCGCGATGTACGGGCCAGATATACGCGTT
