>Addgene plasmid #71435 | pcDNA3-­RAGE | addgene partial sequence | sequence record 130949 | CMV-F 5'-CGCAAATGGGCGGTAGGCGTG-3'
ACCCACTGCTTACTGGCTTATCGAAATTAATACGACTCACTATAGGGAGACCCAAGCTTGGTACCGAGCT
CGGATCCACTAGTAACGGCCGCCAGTGTGCTGGAATTCGGCTTGATGGCAGCCGGAACAGCAGTTGGAGC
CTGGGTGCTGGTCCTCAGTCTGTGGGGGGCAGTAGTAGGTGCTCAAAACATCACAGCCCGGATTGGCGAG
CCACTGGTGCTGAAGTGTAAGGGGGCCCCCAAGAAACCACCCCAGCGGCTGGAATGGAAACTGAACACAG
GCCGGACAGAAGCTTGGAAGGTCCTGTCTCCCCAGGGAGGAGGCCCCTGGGACAGTGTGGCTCGTGTCCT
TCCCAACGGCTCCCTCTTCCTTCCGGCTGTCGGGATCCAGGATGAGGGGATTTTCCGGTGCCAGGCAATG
AACAGGAATGGAAAGGAGACCAAGTCCAACTACCGAGTCCGTGTCTACCAGATTCCTGGGAAGCCAGAAA
TTGTAGATTCTGCCTCTGAACTCACGGCTGGTGTTCCCAATAAGGTGGGGACATGTGTGTCAGAGGGAAG
CTACCCTGCAGGGACTCTTAGCTGGCACTTGGATGGGAAGCCCCTGGTGCCTAATGAGAAGGGAGTATCT
GTGAAGGAACAGACCAGGAGACACCCTGAGACAGGGCTCTTCACACTGCAGTCGGAGCTAATGGTGACCC
CAGCCCGGGGAGGAGATCCCCGTCCCACCTTCTCCTGTAGCTTCAGCCCAGGCCTTCCCCGACACCGGGC
CTTGCGCACAGCC
