>Addgene plasmid #71435 | pcDNA3-­RAGE | addgene partial sequence | sequence record 130950 | BGH-rev 5'-TAGAAGGCACAGTCGAGG-3'
GGCCCTCTAGATGCATGCTCGAGCGGCCGCCAGTGTGATGGATATCTGCAGAATTCGGCTTGAGGCCAGA
ACAGTTCAAGGGAAAAAGAAAAGGGAGCTGATGGATGGGATCTGTCTGTGGGCCCCTCAAGGCCCTCCAG
TACTACTCTCGCCTGCCTCAGGTTCCTCCGACTGATTCAGTTCTGCACGCTCCTCCTCTTCCTCCTGGTT
TTCTGGGGCCTTCCTCTCCTCTCCTCGGCGTTGCCGCCTTTGCCACAAGATGACCCCAATGAGCAGGGCG
GCTGTCCCCAGGCCTCCCAGGATCCCCAGGGCCAGGGCTAGAGTTCCCAGCCCTGATCCTCCCACAGAGC
CTGCAGTTGGCCCCTCCTCGCCTGGTTCGATGATGCTGATGCTGACAGCACGGCTTTCCTGGGGCCCGTG
GCTGGAATGGGTGGCCACACAGCTGTAGGTTCCCTGGTCCTGAGGCCCTATCTCAGGGAGGATCAGCACA
GGGCTGGGGGGAAGGGGCAAGGGCACACCATCCTTCATCCAGTGGATTTGAGGAGAGGGCTGGGCAGGGA
CTTCACAGGTCAGGGTTACGGTTCCACCAGGAGCTACTGCTCCACCTTCTGGCTCCACCACCAATTGGAC
CTCCTCCAGAGGCACAGGCTCCCAGACACGGGGCTGGATGGG
